>Addgene plasmid #108882 | pME-nls | depositor full sequence | sequence record 205189 | pME-nls sequence 2584 bps
CTTTCCTGCGTTATCCCCTGATTCTGTGGATAACCGTATTACCGCCTTTGAGTGAGCTGATACCGCTCGC
CGCAGCCGAACGACCGAGCGCAGCGAGTCAGTGAGCGAGGAAGCGGAAGAGCGCCCAATACGCAAACCGC
CTCTCCCCGCGCGTTGGCCGATTCATTAATGCAGCTGGCACGACAGGTTTCCCGACTGGAAAGCGGGCAG
TGAGCGCAACGCAATTAATACGCGTACCGCTAGCCAGGAAGAGTTTGTAGAAACGCAAAAAGGCCATCCG
TCAGGATGGCCTTCTGCTTAGTTTGATGCCTGGCAGTTTATGGCGGGCGTCCTGCCCGCCACCCTCCGGG
CCGTTGCTTCACAACGTTCAAATCCGCTCCCGGCGGATTTGTCCTACTCAGGAGAGCGTTCACCGACAAA
CAACAGATAAAACGAAAGGCCCAGTCTTCCGACTGAGCCTTTCGTTTTATTTGATGCCTGGCAGTTCCCT
ACTCTCGCGTTAACGCTAGCATGGATGTTTTCCCAGTCACGACGTTGTAAAACGACGGCCAGTCTTAAGC
TCGGGCCCCAAATAATGATTTTATTTTGACTGATAGTGACCTGTTCGTTGCAACACATTGATGAGCAATG
CTTTTTTATAATGCCAACTTTGTACAAAAAAGCAGGCTGCCGCCACCATGGCTCCAAAGAAGAAGCGTAA
GGTACGGTACCCAGCTTTCTTGTACAAAGTTGGCATTATAAGAAAGCATTGCTTATCAATTTGTTGCAAC
GAACAGGTCACTATCAGTCAAAATAAAATCATTATTTGCCATCCAGCTGATATCCCCTATAGTGAGTCGT
ATTACATGGTCATAGCTGTTTCCTGGCAGCTCTGGCCCGTGTCTCAAAATCTCTGATGTTACATTGCACA
AGATAAAATAATATCATCATGAACAATAAAACTGTCTGCTTACATAAACAGTAATACAAGGGGTGTTATG
AGCCATATTCAACGGGAAACGTCGAGGCCGCGATTAAATTCCAACATGGATGCTGATTTATATGGGTATA
AATGGGCTCGCGATAATGTCGGGCAATCAGGTGCGACAATCTATCGCTTGTATGGGAAGCCCGATGCGCC
AGAGTTGTTTCTGAAACATGGCAAAGGTAGCGTTGCCAATGATGTTACAGATGAGATGGTCAGACTAAAC
TGGCTGACGGAATTTATGCCTCTTCCGACCATCAAGCATTTTATCCGTACTCCTGATGATGCATGGTTAC
TCACCACTGCGATCCCCGGAAAAACAGCATTCCAGGTATTAGAAGAATATCCTGATTCAGGTGAAAATAT
TGTTGATGCGCTGGCAGTGTTCCTGCGCCGGTTGCATTCGATTCCTGTTTGTAATTGTCCTTTTAACAGC
GATCGCGTATTTCGTCTCGCTCAGGCGCAATCACGAATGAATAACGGTTTGGTTGATGCGAGTGATTTTG
ATGACGAGCGTAATGGCTGGCCTGTTGAACAAGTCTGGAAAGAAATGCATAAACTTTTGCCATTCTCACC
GGATTCAGTCGTCACTCATGGTGATTTCTCACTTGATAACCTTATTTTTGACGAGGGGAAATTAATAGGT
TGTATTGATGTTGGACGAGTCGGAATCGCAGACCGATACCAGGATCTTGCCATCCTATGGAACTGCCTCG
GTGAGTTTTCTCCTTCATTACAGAAACGGCTTTTTCAAAAATATGGTATTGATAATCCTGATATGAATAA
ATTGCAGTTTCATTTGATGCTCGATGAGTTTTTCTAATCAGAATTGGTTAATTGGTTGTAACACTGGCAG
AGCATTACGCTGACTTGACGGGACGGCGCAAGCTCATGACCAAAATCCCTTAACGTGAGTTACGCGTCGT
TCCACTGAGCGTCAGACCCCGTAGAAAAGATCAAAGGATCTTCTTGAGATCCTTTTTTTCTGCGCGTAAT
CTGCTGCTTGCAAACAAAAAAACCACCGCTACCAGCGGTGGTTTGTTTGCCGGATCAAGAGCTACCAACT
CTTTTTCCGAAGGTAACTGGCTTCAGCAGAGCGCAGATACCAAATACTGTTCTTCTAGTGTAGCCGTAGT
TAGGCCACCACTTCAAGAACTCTGTAGCACCGCCTACATACCTCGCTCTGCTAATCCTGTTACCAGTGGC
TGCTGCCAGTGGCGATAAGTCGTGTCTTACCGGGTTGGACTCAAGACGATAGTTACCGGATAAGGCGCAG
CGGTCGGGCTGAACGGGGGGTTCGTGCACACAGCCCAGCTTGGAGCGAACGACCTACACCGAACTGAGAT
ACCTACAGCGTGAGCTATGAGAAAGCGCCACGCTTCCCGAAGGGAGAAAGGCGGACAGGTATCCGGTAAG
CGGCAGGGTCGGAACAGGAGAGCGCACGAGGGAGCTTCCAGGGGGAAACGCCTGGTATCTTTATAGTCCT
GTCGGGTTTCGCCACCTCTGACTTGAGCGTCGATTTTTGTGATGCTCGTCAGGGGGGCGGAGCCTATGGA
AAAACGCCAGCAACGCGGCCTTTTTACGGTTCCTGGCCTTTTGCTGGCCTTTTGCTCACATGTT
Features (pLannotate 1.2.2; 9 found; start..end, strand, type, name):
    121..213     +  CDS            lacI (fragment): lac repressor; lacI; The lac repressor binds to the lac operator to inhibit transcription in E. coli. This inhibition can be relieved by adding lactose or isopropyl-β-D-thiogalactopyranoside (IPTG).
    268..295     -  terminator     rrnB T2 terminator: transcription terminator T2 from the E. coli rrnB gene
    427..470     +  terminator     rrnB T1 terminator: Escherichia coli rrnB; transcription terminator T1 from the E. coli rrnB gene
    517..553     -  CDS            lacZα (fragment): LacZα fragment of β-galactosidase; lacZ fragment
    569..668     +  protein_bind   attL1: mutant version of attL; recombination site for the Gateway® LR reaction LR Clonase™
    709..808     -  protein_bind   attL2: mutant version of attL; recombination site for the Gateway® LR reaction LR Clonase™
    826..844     -  promoter       T7 promoter: promoter for bacteriophage T7 RNA polymerase
    978..1787    +  CDS            KanR: aminoglycoside phosphotransferase; aph(3')-Ia; confers resistance to kanamycin in bacteria or G418 (Geneticin®) in eukaryotes
   1934..2522    +  rep_origin     ori: high-copy-number ColE1/pMB1/pBR322/pUC origin of replication
