>Addgene plasmid #108882 | pME-nls | addgene full sequence | sequence record 210084 | Addgene NGS Result
TCTTTCCTGCGTTATCCCCTGATTCTGTGGATAACCGTATTACCGCCTTTGAGTGAGCTGATACCGCTCG
CCGCAGCCGAACGACCGAGCGCAGCGAGTCAGTGAGCGAGGAAGCGGAAGAGCGCCCAATACGCAAACCG
CCTCTCCCCGCGCGTTGGCCGATTCATTAATGCAGCTGGCACGACAGGTTTCCCGACTGGAAAGCGGGCA
GTGAGCGCAACGCAATTAATACGCGTACCGCTAGCCAGGAAGAGTTTGTAGAAACGCAAAAAGGCCATCC
GTCAGGATGGCCTTCTGCTTAGTTTGATGCCTGGCAGTTTATGGCGGGCGTCCTGCCCGCCACCCTCCGG
GCCGTTGCTTCACAACGTTCAAATCCGCTCCCGGCGGATTTGTCCTACTCAGGAGAGCGTTCACCGACAA
ACAACAGATAAAACGAAAGGCCCAGTCTTCCGACTGAGCCTTTCGTTTTATTTGATGCCTGGCAGTTCCC
TACTCTCGCGTTAACGCTAGCATGGATGTTTTCCCAGTCACGACGTTGTAAAACGACGGCCAGTCTTAAG
CTCGGGCCCCAAATAATGATTTTATTTTGACTGATAGTGACCTGTTCGTTGCAACAAATTGATGAGCAAT
GCTTTTTTATAATGCCAACTTTGTACAAAAAAGCAGGCTGCCGCCACCATGGCTCCAAAGAAGAAGCGTA
AGGTACGGTACCCAGCTTTCTTGTACAAAGTTGGCATTATAAGAAAGCATTGCTTATCAATTTGTTGCAA
CGAACAGGTCACTATCAGTCAAAATAAAATCATTATTTGCCATCCAGCTGATATCCCCTATAGTGAGTCG
TATTACATGGTCATAGCTGTTTCCTGGCAGCTCTGGCCCGTGTCTCAAAATCTCTGATGTTACATTGCAC
AAGATAAAAATATATCATCATGAACAATAAAACTGTCTGCTTACATAAACAGTAATACAAGGGGTGTTAT
GAGCCATATTCAACGGGAAACGTCGAGGCCGCGATTAAATTCCAACATGGATGCTGATTTATATGGGTAT
AAATGGGCTCGCGATAATGTCGGGCAATCAGGTGCGACAATCTATCGCTTGTATGGGAAGCCCGATGCGC
CAGAGTTGTTTCTGAAACATGGCAAAGGTAGCGTTGCCAATGATGTTACAGATGAGATGGTCAGACTAAA
CTGGCTGACGGAATTTATGCCTCTTCCGACCATCAAGCATTTTATCCGTACTCCTGATGATGCATGGTTA
CTCACCACTGCGATCCCCGGAAAAACAGCATTCCAGGTATTAGAAGAATATCCTGATTCAGGTGAAAATA
TTGTTGATGCGCTGGCAGTGTTCCTGCGCCGGTTGCATTCGATTCCTGTTTGTAATTGTCCTTTTAACAG
CGATCGCGTATTTCGTCTCGCTCAGGCGCAATCACGAATGAATAACGGTTTGGTTGATGCGAGTGATTTT
GATGACGAGCGTAATGGCTGGCCTGTTGAACAAGTCTGGAAAGAAATGCATAAACTTTTGCCATTCTCAC
CGGATTCAGTCGTCACTCATGGTGATTTCTCACTTGATAACCTTATTTTTGACGAGGGGAAATTAATAGG
TTGTATTGATGTTGGACGAGTCGGAATCGCAGACCGATACCAGGATCTTGCCATCCTATGGAACTGCCTC
GGTGAGTTTTCTCCTTCATTACAGAAACGGCTTTTTCAAAAATATGGTATTGATAATCCTGATATGAATA
AATTGCAGTTTCATTTGATGCTCGATGAGTTTTTCTAATCAGAATTGGTTAATTGGTTGTAACACTGGCA
GAGCATTACGCTGACTTGACGGGACGGCGCAAGCTCATGACCAAAATCCCTTAACGTGAGTTACGCGTCG
TTCCACTGAGCGTCAGACCCCGTAGAAAAGATCAAAGGATCTTCTTGAGATCCTTTTTTTCTGCGCGTAA
TCTGCTGCTTGCAAACAAAAAAACCACCGCTACCAGCGGTGGTTTGTTTGCCGGATCAAGAGCTACCAAC
TCTTTTTCCGAAGGTAACTGGCTTCAGCAGAGCGCAGATACCAAATACTGTTCTTCTAGTGTAGCCGTAG
TTAGGCCACCACTTCAAGAACTCTGTAGCACCGCCTACATACCTCGCTCTGCTAATCCTGTTACCAGTGG
CTGCTGCCAGTGGCGATAAGTCGTGTCTTACCGGGTTGGACTCAAGACGATAGTTACCGGATAAGGCGCA
GCGGTCGGGCTGAACGGGGGGTTCGTGCACACAGCCCAGCTTGGAGCGAACGACCTACACCGAACTGAGA
TACCTACAGCGTGAGCTATGAGAAAGCGCCACGCTTCCCGAAGGGAGAAAGGCGGACAGGTATCCGGTAA
GCGGCAGGGTCGGAACAGGAGAGCGCACGAGGGAGCTTCCAGGGGGAAACGCCTGGTATCTTTATAGTCC
TGTCGGGTTTCGCCACCTCTGACTTGAGCGTCGATTTTTGTGATGCTCGTCAGGGGGGCGGAGCCTATGG
AAAAACGCCAGCAACGCGGCCTTTTTACGGTTCCTGGCCTTTTGCTGGCCTTTTGCTCACATGT
Features (pLannotate 1.2.2; 10 found; start..end, strand, type, name):
      1..120     +  rep_origin     RSF ori (fragment): Plasmids containing the RSF 1030 origin of replication can be propagated in E. coli cells that contain additional plasmids with compatible origins.
    122..214     +  CDS            lacI (fragment): lac repressor; lacI; The lac repressor binds to the lac operator to inhibit transcription in E. coli. This inhibition can be relieved by adding lactose or isopropyl-β-D-thiogalactopyranoside (IPTG).
    269..296     -  terminator     rrnB T2 terminator: transcription terminator T2 from the E. coli rrnB gene
    428..471     +  terminator     rrnB T1 terminator: Escherichia coli rrnB; transcription terminator T1 from the E. coli rrnB gene
    518..554     -  CDS            lacZα (fragment): LacZα fragment of β-galactosidase; lacZ fragment
    570..669     +  protein_bind   attL1: mutant version of attL; recombination site for the Gateway® LR reaction LR Clonase™
    710..809     -  protein_bind   attL2: mutant version of attL; recombination site for the Gateway® LR reaction LR Clonase™
    827..845     -  promoter       T7 promoter: promoter for bacteriophage T7 RNA polymerase
    979..1788    +  CDS            KanR: aminoglycoside phosphotransferase; aph(3')-Ia; confers resistance to kanamycin in bacteria or G418 (Geneticin®) in eukaryotes
   1935..2523    +  rep_origin     ori: high-copy-number ColE1/pMB1/pBR322/pUC origin of replication
