[The description below was written by a language model from this plasmid's Addgene catalogue record and pLannotate feature annotations shown in this document.]
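Description:
pME-nls is a small (about 2.6 kb) MultiSite Gateway middle-entry clone built on the Invitrogen pDONR 221 backbone. It is maintained in E. coli as a high-copy plasmid through a ColE1/pUC-type origin and selected with kanamycin via an aminoglycoside phosphotransferase (KanR) gene. Both the depositor's sequence and the repository's sequencing result have the same length and give essentially the same annotation, offset by one base. Both show the usual donor-vector architecture, with rrnB T1 and T2 transcription terminators upstream of the cloning region to insulate it from read-through, and a T7 promoter just beyond the attL2 site. Short fragments called as lacI, lacZα and, in one record only, an RSF origin appear to be backbone remnants or partial matches rather than functional elements.

The payload is a synthetic nuclear localisation sequence (nls) placed between attL1 and attL2. Neither feature table annotates the nls itself. The two att sites are separated by only about 40 bp, which fits a short peptide-coding insert, and the record does not say which NLS is used. The entry clone has no eukaryotic promoter of its own, so expression depends on what it is recombined with. In an LR Clonase reaction, the attL-flanked nls is combined with a 5' entry clone (typically supplying a promoter), a 3' entry clone (carrying the coding sequence to be tagged) and a destination vector. The resulting expression construct places the NLS at the N-terminus of the downstream protein and directs it to the nucleus. The associated publication concerns ultrastructural localisation of protein interactions using conditionally stable nanobodies, which suggests the module was part of a toolkit for assembling compartment-targeted fusion proteins.
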