Addgene plasmid #108882: pME-nls
Purpose: Multisite gateway vector for 5' tagging with an N-terminal nuclear localisation sequence
Depositing lab: Rob Parton. Depositing organization: University of Queensland, Institute for Molecular Bioscience. Publication: Ultrastructural localisation of protein interactions using conditionally stable nanobodies. Ariotti N, Rae J, Giles N, Martel N, Sierecki E, Gambin Y, Hall TE, Parton RG. PLoS Biol. 2018 Apr 5;16(4):e2005473. doi: 10.1371/journal.pbio.2005473. eCollection 2018 Apr. PubMed 29621251.
Backbone
  Vector backbone: pDONR 221
  Backbone manufacturer: Invitrogen
  Vector type: Multisite gateway
Growth in bacteria
  Bacterial resistance: Kanamycin, 50 μg/mL
  Growth temperature: 37°C
  Growth strain: DH5alpha
  Copy number: High Copy
Gene/Insert
  Gene/Insert name: nls
  Species: Synthetic
Terms and licenses: Academic/Nonprofit Terms; Industry Terms: Not Available to Industry
How to cite: pME-nls was a gift from Rob Parton (Addgene plasmid # 108882 ; http://n2t.net/addgene:108882 ; RRID:Addgene_108882)
